>Addgene plasmid #124133 | pET21a-MTF-His | addgene full sequence | sequence record 258523 | Addgene NGS Result
CAGCGGGTGTTGGCGGGTGTCGGGGCGCAGCCATGACCCAGTCACGTAGCGATAGCGGAGTGTATACTGG
CTTAACTATGCGGCATCAGAGCAGATTGTACTGAGAGTGCACCATTGCGGTGTGAAATACCGCACAGATG
CGTAAGGAGAAAATACCGCATCAGGCGCTCTTCCGCTTCCTCGCTCACTGACTCGCTGCGCTCGGTCGTT
CGGCTGCGGCGAGCGGTATCAGCTCACTCAAAGGCGGTAATACGGTTATCCACAGAATCAGGGGATAACG
CAGGAAAGAACATGTGAGCAAAAGGCCAGCAAAAGGCCAGGAACCGTAAAAAGGCCGCGTTGCTGGCGTT
TTTCCATAGGCTCCGCCCCCCTGACGAGCATCACAAAAATCGACGCTCAAGTCAGAGGTGGCGAAACCCG
ACAGGACTATAAAGATACCAGGCGTTTCCCCCTGGAAGCTCCCTCGTGCGCTCTCCTGTTCCGACCCTGC
CGCTTACCGGATACCTGTCCGCCTTTCTCCCTTCGGGAAGCGTGGCGCTTTCTCATAGCTCACGCTGTAG
GTATCTCAGTTCGGTGTAGGTCGTTCGCTCCAAGCTGGGCTGTGTGCACGAACCCCCCGTTCAGCCCGAC
CGCTGCGCCTTATCCGGTAACTATCGTCTTGAGTCCAACCCGGTAAGACACGACTTATCGCCACTGGCAG
CAGCCACTGGTAACAGGATTAGCAGAGCGAGGTATGTAGGCGGTGCTACAGAGTTCTTGAAGTGGTGGCC
TAACTACGGCTACACTAGAAGGACAGTATTTGGTATCTGCGCTCTGCTGAAGCCAGTTACCTTCGGAAAA
AGAGTTGGTAGCTCTTGATCCGGCAAACAAACCACCGCTGGTAGCGGTGGTTTTTTTGTTTGCAAGCAGC
AGATTACGCGCAGAAAAAAAGGATCTCAAGAAGATCCTTTGATCTTTTCTACGGGGTCTGACGCTCAGTG
GAACGAAAACTCACGTTAAGGGATTTTGGTCATGAGATTATCAAAAAGGATCTTCACCTAGATCCTTTTA
AATTAAAAATGAAGTTTTAAATCAATCTAAAGTATATATGAGTAAACTTGGTCTGACAGTTACCAATGCT
TAATCAGTGAGGCACCTATCTCAGCGATCTGTCTATTTCGTTCATCCATAGTTGCCTGACTCCCCGTCGT
GTAGATAACTACGATACGGGAGGGCTTACCATCTGGCCCCAGTGCTGCAATGATACCGCGAGACCCACGC
TCACCGGCTCCAGATTTATCAGCAATAAACCAGCCAGCCGGAAGGGCCGAGCGCAGAAGTGGTCCTGCAA
CTTTATCCGCCTCCATCCAGTCTATTAATTGTTGCCGGGAAGCTAGAGTAAGTAGTTCGCCAGTTAATAG
TTTGCGCAACGTTGTTGCCATTGCTGCAGGCATCGTGGTGTCACGCTCGTCGTTTGGTATGGCTTCATTC
AGCTCCGGTTCCCAACGATCAAGGCGAGTTACATGATCCCCCATGTTGTGCAAAAAAGCGGTTAGCTCCT
TCGGTCCTCCGATCGTTGTCAGAAGTAAGTTGGCCGCAGTGTTATCACTCATGGTTATGGCAGCACTGCA
TAATTCTCTTACTGTCATGCCATCCGTAAGATGCTTTTCTGTGACTGGTGAGTACTCAACCAAGTCATTC
TGAGAATAGTGTATGCGGCGACCGAGTTGCTCTTGCCCGGCGTCAATACGGGATAATACCGCGCCACATA
GCAGAACTTTAAAAGTGCTCATCATTGGAAAACGTTCTTCGGGGCGAAAACTCTCAAGGATCTTACCGCT
GTTGAGATCCAGTTCGATGTAACCCACTCGTGCACCCAACTGATCTTCAGCATCTTTTACTTTCACCAGC
GTTTCTGGGTGAGCAAAAACAGGAAGGCAAAATGCCGCAAAAAAGGGAATAAGGGCGACACGGAAATGTT
GAATACTCATACTCTTCCTTTTTCAATATTATTGAAGCATTTATCAGGGTTATTGTCTCATGAGCGGATA
CATATTTGAATGTATTTAGAAAAATAAACAAATAGGGGTTCCGCGCACATTTCCCCGAAAAGTGCCACCT
AAATTGTAAGCGTTAATATTTTGTTAAAATTCGCGTTAAATTTTTGTTAAATCAGCTCATTTTTTAACCA
ATAGGCCGAAATCGGCAAAATCCCTTATAAATCAAAAGAATAGACCGAGATAGGGT
[37 nt withheld, positions 2227-2263]
AAAGAACGTGGACTCCAACGTCAAAGG
[49 nt withheld, positions 2291-2339]
T
[91 nt withheld, positions 2341-2431]
G
[124 nt withheld, positions 2433-2556]
CCCATTCGCCAATCCGGATATAGTTCCTCCTTTCAGCAAAAAACCCCTCAAGACCCGTTTAGAGGCCCCA
AGGGGTTATGCTAGTTATTGCTCAGCGGTGGCAGCAGCCAACTCAGCTTCCTTTCGGGCTTTGTTAGCAG
CCGGATCTCAGTGGTGGTGGTGGTGGTGCTCGAGGACCAGACGGTTGCCCGGAACAAACCATTCCCGACG
AGAGTTCAGGAGGTCTTGCGCGCTCATCGCTTTCTTACCCGCAGGTTGTAACGAGAGCAGGTTCAGGATG
CCATCACCAGTCGCAACCTGAATGCCTTGTTTGTTGGCTTCAAGGATCGTTCCTGGTGCAGCGTTGGTTG
CCGTATCAATGACCGATGCTTTCCAGACTTTAACCGGCTGTCCTTCAATTTCCAGCCAGCTCATTGGCCA
TGGATTGAAAGCGCGAATGCAGCGTTCAAGCTGTGCTGCCGAAAGTGACCAGTCAATACGCGCTTCTTCT
TTACTCAACTTCTCGGCGTAAGTGACAAGAGTTTCGTCCTGAACTTCTGGTTTCGCCGTGCCGTCTGCCA
GTTGTTTCAACGTGGTGATAAGCCCTTGTGGGCCAAGCTCTGCCAGCTTGTCGTACAGCGTACCACTGGT
ATCTTCTGCAGTAATCGGGCAGGAGAGCTTATAGAGCATATCACCGGTGTCTAAACCGACATCCATTTGC
ATAATGGTCACACCAGTTTCTGCATCACCCGCCCATAGTGAGCGTTGGATTGGTGCAGCACCGCGCCAGC
GTGGCAGCAGTGAACCATGAACGTTGATACAGCCAAGACGCGGCATCTCCAGCACTGCTTTCGGCAGAAT
TAAACCATAGGCGACGACGACCATAACATCAGCCTGCAGTTCGGCGACCAGTTGCTGGTTTTCTTGTGGA
CGCAGGGAAACAGGTTGAAAAACGGGCAGACCTTTTTCCTCAGCCAGAACTTTAACCGGGCTGGGCATCA
GTTTTTTACCGCGTCCTGCCGGTCGGTCTGGCTGGGTGAACACGCCAACGACGTTATGACCAGAAGACAA
CAGCGCGTCGAGATGACGCGCTGCAAAGTCAGGTGTACCCGCAAAAATAATACGTAGTGATTCTGACATA
TGTATATCTCCTTCTTAAAGTTAAACAAAATTATTTCTAGAGGGGAATTGTTATCCGCTCACAATTCCCC
TATAGTGAGTCGTATTAATTTCGCGGGATCGAGATCTCGATCCTCTACGCCGGACGCATCGTGGCCGGCA
TCACCGGCGCCACAGGTGCGGTTGCTGGCGCCTATATCGCCGACATCACCGATGGGGAAGATCGGGCTCG
CCACTTCGGGCTCATGAGCGCTTGTTTCGGCGTGGGTATGGTGGCAGGCCCCGTGGCCGGGGGACTGTTG
GGCGCCATCTCCTTGCATGCACCATTCCTTGCGGCGGCGGTGCTCAACGGCCTCAACCTACTACTGGGCT
GCTTCCTAATGCAGGAGTCGCATAAGGGAGAGCGTCGAGATCCCGGACACCATCGAATGGCGCAAAACCT
TTCGCGGTATGGCATGATAGCGCCCGGAAGAGAGTCAATTCAGGGTGGTGAATGTGAAACCAGTAACGTT
ATACGATGTCGCAGAGTATGCCGGTGTCTCTTATCAGACCGTTTCCCGCGTGGTGAACCAGGCCAGCCAC
GTTTCTGCGAAAACGCGGGAAAAAGTGGAAGCGGCGATGGCGGAGCTGAATTACATTCCCAACCGCGTGG
CACAACAACTGGCGGGCAAACAGTCGTTGCTGATTGGCGTTGCCACCTCCAGTCTGGCCCTGCACGCGCC
GTCGCAAATTGTCGCGGCGATTAAATCTCGCGCCGATCAACTGGGTGCCAGCGTGGTGGTGTCGATGGTA
GAACGAAGCGGCGTCGAAGCCTGTAAAGCGGCGGTGCACAATCTTCTCGCGCAACGCGTCAGTGGGCTGA
TCATTAACTATCCGCTGGATGACCAGGATGCCATTGCTGTGGAAGCTGCCTGCACTAATGTTCCGGCGTT
ATTTCTTGATGTCTCTGACCAGACACCCATCAACAGTATTATTTTCTCCCATGAAGACGGTACGCGACTG
GGCGTGGAGCATCTGGTCGCATTGGGTCACCAGCAAATCGCGCTGTTAGCGGGCCCATTAAGTTCTGTCT
CGGCGCGTCTGCGTCTGGCTGGCTGGCATAAATATCTCACTCGCAATCAAATTCAGCCGATAGCGGAACG
GGAAGGCGACTGGAGTGCCATGTCCGGTTTTCAACAAACCATGCAAATGCTGAATGAGGGCATCGTTCCC
ACTGCGATGCTGGTTGCCAACGATCAGATGGCGCTGGGCGCAATGCGCGCCATTACCGAGTCCGGGCTGC
GCGTTGGTGCGGATATCTCGGTAGTGGGATACGACGATACCGAAGACAGCTCATGTTATATCCCGCCGTT
AACCACCATCAAACAGGATTTTCGCCTGCTGGGGCAAACCAGCGTGGACCGCTTGCTGCAACTCTCTCAG
GGCCAGGCGGTGAAGGGCAATCAGCTGTTGCCCGTCTCACTGGTGAAAAGAAAAACCACCCTGGCGCCCA
ATACGCAAACCGCCTCTCCCCGCGCGTTGGCCGATTCATTAATGCAGCTGGCACGACAGGTTTCCCGACT
GGAAAGCGGGCAGTGAGCGCAACGCAATTAATGTAAGTTAGCTCACTCATTAGGCACCGGGATCTCGACC
GATGCCCTTGAGAGCCTTCAACCCAGTCAGCTCCTTCCGGTGGGCGCGGGGCATGACTATCGTCGCCGCA
CTTATGACTGTCTTCTTTATCATGCAACTCGTAGGACAGGTGCCGGCAGCGCTCTGGGTCATTTTCGGCG
AGGACCGCTTTCGCTGGAGCGCGACGATGATCGGCCTGTCGCTTGCGGTATTCGGAATCTTGCACGCCCT
CGCTCAAGCCTTCGTCACTGGTCCCGCCACCAAACGTTTCGGCGAGAAGCAGGCCATTATCGCCGGCATG
GCGGCCCCACGGGTGCGCATGATCGTGCTCCTGTCGTTGAGGACCCGGCTAGGCTGGCGGGGTTGCCTTA
CTGGTTAGCAGAATGAATCACCGATACGCGAGCGAACGTGAAGCGACTGCTGCTGCAAAACGTCTGCGAC
CTGAGCAACAACATGAATGGTCTTCGGTTTCCGTGTTTCGTAAAGTCTGGAAACGCGGAAGTCAGCGCCC
TGCACCATTATGTTCCGGATCTGCATCGCAGGATGCTGCTGGCTACCCTGTGGAACACCTACATCTGTAT
TAACGAAGCGCTGGCATTGACCCTGAGTGATTTTTCTCTGGTCCCGCCGCATCCATACCGCCAGTTGTTT
ACCCTCACAACGTTCCAGTAACCGGGCATGTTCATCATCAGTAACCCGTATCGTGAGCATCCTCTCTCGT
TTCATCGGTATCATTACCCCCATGAACAGAAATCCCCCTTACACGGAGGCATCAGTGACCAAACAGGAAA
AAACCGCCCTTAACATGGCCCGCTTTATCAGAAGCCAGACATTAACGCTTCTGGAGAAACTCAACGAGCT
GGACGCGGATGAACAGGCAGACATCTGTGAATCGCTTCACGACCACGCTGATGAGCTTTACCGCAGCTGC
CTCGCGCGTTTCGGTGATGACGGTGAAAACCTCTGACACATGCAGCTCCCGGAGACGGTCACAGCTTGTC
TGTAAGCGGATGCCGGGAGCAGACAAGCCCGTCAGGGCGCGT
Features (pLannotate 1.2.2; 19 found; start..end, strand, type, name):
     26..165     +  misc_feature   bom: basis of mobility region from pBR322
    351..939     -  rep_origin     ori: high-copy-number ColE1/pMB1/pBR322/pUC origin of replication
   1110..1970    -  CDS            AmpR: β-lactamase; bla; confers resistance to ampicillin, carbenicillin, and related antibiotics
   1971..2075    -  promoter       AmpR promoter: bla
   2128..2556    -  rep_origin     f1 ori (sequence partly withheld): f1 bacteriophage origin of replication; arrow indicates direction of (+) strand synthesis
   2593..2640    -  terminator     T7 terminator: transcription terminator for bacteriophage T7 RNA polymerase
   2648..2697    -  CDS            SET1 (fragment): solubility-enhancement tag derived from T7 phage gene 10B
   2707..2724    -  CDS            9xHis (fragment): 9xHis affinity tag
   2731..3675    -  CDS            fmt: FMT_ECOLI - Also known as yhdD. Experimental evidence at protein level: Swiss-Prot protein existence level 1. Attaches a formyl group to the free amino group of methionyl- tRNA(fMet). The formyl group appears to play a dual role in the initiator identity of N-formylmethionyl-tRNA by promoting its recognition by IF2 and preventing the misappropriation of this tRNA by the elongation apparatus. From Escherichia coli (strain K12).
   3683..3705    -  RBS            RBS: efficient ribosome binding site from bacteriophage T7 gene 10 (Olins and Rangwala, 1989)
   3720..3744    -  protein_bind   lac operator: The lac repressor binds to the lac operator to inhibit transcription in E. coli. This inhibition can be relieved by adding lactose or isopropyl-β-D-thiogalactopyranoside (IPTG). lac repressor encoded by lacI
   3745..3763    -  promoter       T7 promoter: promoter for bacteriophage T7 RNA polymerase
   3785..4064    +  CDS            TcR (fragment): tetracycline efflux protein; tet; confers resistance to tetracycline
   4072..4149    +  promoter       lacI promoter: lacI
   4150..5232    +  CDS            lacI: lac repressor; lacI; The lac repressor binds to the lac operator to inhibit transcription in E. coli. This inhibition can be relieved by adding lactose or isopropyl-β-D-thiogalactopyranoside (IPTG).
   5245..5266    +  protein_bind   CAP binding site: CAP binding activates transcription in the presence of cAMP. E. coli catabolite activator protein
   5281..5572    +  CDS            TcR (fragment): tetracycline efflux protein; tet; confers resistance to tetracycline
   5644..6024    -  CDS            YPB1_ECOLX: Protein predicted: Swiss-Prot protein existence level 4. From Escherichia coli.
   6041..6232    +  CDS            rop: Rop protein, which maintains plasmids at low copy number; rop
