[The description below was written by a language model from this plasmid's Addgene catalogue record and pLannotate feature annotations shown in this document.]
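Description:
pET21a-MTF-His is a bacterial expression plasmid of about 6.3 kb built on the pET21a(+) backbone. It was made to overproduce Escherichia coli methionyl-tRNA formyltransferase (fmt, MTF), one of the purified protein components of the PURE reconstituted cell-free translation system. The plasmid replicates in E. coli from a ColE1/pMB1-type origin and is selected with ampicillin through the β-lactamase gene and its own promoter. The backbone also carries the bom mobility region, the rop gene, and an f1 phage origin that allows single-stranded DNA production. The catalogue lists the plasmid as high copy, although rop normally moderates copy number in pBR322-derived vectors. The short tetracycline-resistance fragments, the predicted open reading frame and the partial gene 10-derived tag hit in the annotation look like pBR322/pET backbone remnants rather than functional parts.

The fmt coding sequence sits downstream of a T7 promoter with an adjacent lac operator and the strong T7 gene 10 ribosome binding site, and is followed by the T7 terminator. The plasmid-borne lacI gene supplies repressor, so transcription stays low until IPTG is added in a host that provides T7 RNA polymerase. A C-terminal hexahistidine tag, which the annotation software flags as a partial 9xHis match, allows purification by metal-affinity chromatography. The enzyme formylates the initiator methionyl-tRNA, promoting its recognition by IF2 and keeping it out of elongation, and this is why it is included in a defined bacterial translation mix. The restriction sites used for cloning are not recorded. The depositors caution that the promoter region may be prone to deletions, so isolates should be checked by sequencing.
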