Addgene plasmid #124133: pET21a-MTF-His
Purpose: Bacterial expression plasmid for PURE system components
Depositing lab: Sebastian Maerkl & Takuya Ueda. Depositing organization: The University of Tokyo. Publication: Cell-free translation reconstituted with purified components. Shimizu Y, Inoue A, Tomari Y, Suzuki T, Yokogawa T, Nishikawa K, Ueda T. Nat Biotechnol. 2001 Aug;19(8):751-5. doi: 10.1038/90802. PubMed 11479568.
Backbone
  Vector backbone: pET21a(+)
  Vector type: Bacterial Expression
Growth in bacteria
  Bacterial resistance: Ampicillin, 100 μg/mL
  Growth temperature: 37°C
  Growth strain: DH5alpha ; JM109
  Copy number: High Copy
Gene/Insert
  Gene/Insert name: Methionyl-tRNA formyltransferase (alt names: fmt; MTF)
  Species: Escherichia coli
  Entrez Gene: fmt (a.k.a. b3288, ECK3274, ftm, yhdD)
  Tag / fusion protein: 6x-His (C terminal on insert)
  Cloning method: Restriction Enzyme; 5′ cloning site Unknown (unknown if destroyed)
Terms and licenses: Academic/Nonprofit Terms; Industry Terms: Not Available to Industry
Depositor comments: It is recommended to screen DNA preps from multiple colonies by Sanger sequencing, as this plasmid may be prone to deletions in the promoter region.
How to cite: pET21a-MTF-His was a gift from Sebastian Maerkl & Takuya Ueda (Addgene plasmid # 124133 ; http://n2t.net/addgene:124133 ; RRID:Addgene_124133)
